Addgene plasmid #51024: pSLQ1651-sgTelomere(F+E)
Purpose: Lentiviral vector that contains an optimized S. pyogenes sgRNA targeting human telomeres
Depositing lab: Bo Huang & Stanley Qi. Depositing organization: University of California, San Francisco (UCSF). Publication: Dynamic Imaging of Genomic Loci in Living Human Cells by an Optimized CRISPR/Cas System. Chen B, Gilbert LA, Cimini BA, Schnitzbauer J, Zhang W, Li GW, Park J, Blackburn EH, Weissman JS, Qi LS, Huang B. Cell. 2013 Dec 19;155(7):1479-91. doi: 10.1016/j.cell.2013.12.001. PubMed 24360272.
Backbone
  Vector backbone: pSico
  Total vector size (bp): 8320
  Modifications to backbone: None
  Vector type: Mammalian Expression, Lentiviral, CRISPR
  Selectable markers: Puromycin
Growth in bacteria
  Bacterial resistance: Ampicillin, 100 μg/mL
  Growth temperature: 30°C
  Growth strain: NEB Stable
  Growth instructions: The depositing laboratory suggests using Stellar (Clontech) for growth and maximum yield of the vector; however, the plasmid is provided in NEB Stable to reduce the chance of recombination.
  Copy number: High Copy
Gene/Insert
  Gene/Insert name: Optimized sgRNA (alt name: sgRNA(F+E))
  Species: H. sapiens (human), M. musculus (mouse)
  Insert size (bp): 115
  Promoter: mouse U6 promoter
  Cloning method: Restriction Enzyme; 5′ cloning site BstXI (not destroyed); 3′ cloning site XhoI (not destroyed)
  Sequencing primers: 5′ atccgacgcgccatctctag; 3′ tgcatggcggtaatacggttatc
Terms and licenses: Academic/Nonprofit Terms; Industry Terms: Not Available to Industry
Depositor comments: gRNA target sequence GTTAGGGTTAGGGTTAGGGTTA
How to cite: pSLQ1651-sgTelomere(F+E) was a gift from Bo Huang & Stanley Qi (Addgene plasmid # 51024 ; http://n2t.net/addgene:51024 ; RRID:Addgene_51024)
