[The description below was written by a language model from this plasmid's Addgene catalogue record, the feature table of its GenBank file and pLannotate feature annotations shown in this document.]
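Description:
pSLQ1651-sgTelomere(F+E) is an HIV-1-based lentiviral transfer vector built on the pSico backbone (about 8.3 kb) that delivers a Streptococcus pyogenes single guide RNA directed against the human telomeric repeat. In bacteria it is maintained through a high-copy ColE1/pUC-type origin and an ampicillin resistance gene (β-lactamase with its own promoter). For virus production, a CMV enhancer/promoter fused to a truncated 5' LTR drives transcription of the viral genome. This genome carries the Psi packaging signal, the Rev response element for Rev-dependent nuclear export, the cPPT/CTS, a WPRE to boost transcript expression, and a truncated downstream LTR. Residual fragments of gag, rev/env and nef annotated in the tables are leftovers of the viral scaffold rather than functional genes.

The payload is a 115 bp optimized sgRNA, termed sgRNA(F+E), expressed from a mouse U6 promoter and cloned between BstXI and XhoI sites that remain intact. One feature table detects the tracrRNA-derived scaffold as only a partial match, consistent with a modified scaffold. Downstream, a second CMV enhancer/promoter drives puromycin N-acetyltransferase linked by a T2A peptide to mCherry, so transduced mammalian cells can be drug-selected and identified by red fluorescence from a single transcript. Two loxP sites, inherited from pSico, bracket the region containing the U6-sgRNA and the CMV-Puro-T2A-mCherry cassette, although the record does not describe any Cre-dependent use. The vector encodes no Cas9, which must be supplied separately. The associated work concerns imaging genomic loci in living human cells with an optimized CRISPR/Cas system. The two sequence records differ slightly in length (8,309 versus 8,320 bp) but agree in feature layout.
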