LOCUS       Exported 8309 bp ds-DNA circular SYN 12-MAY-2021
DEFINITION  Lentiviral vector that contains an optimized S. pyogenes sgRNA
            targeting human telomeres.
ACCESSION   .
VERSION     .
KEYWORDS    pSLQ1651-sgTelomere(F+E)
SOURCE      synthetic DNA construct
  ORGANISM  synthetic DNA construct
REFERENCE   1 (bases 1 to 8309)
  AUTHORS   Chen B, Gilbert LA, Cimini BA, Schnitzbauer J, Zhang W, Li GW, Park
            J, Blackburn EH, Weissman JS, Qi LS, Huang B
  TITLE     Dynamic Imaging of Genomic Loci in Living Human Cells by an
            Optimized CRISPR/Cas System.
  JOURNAL   Cell. 2013 Dec 19;155(7):1479-91. doi: 10.1016/j.cell.2013.12.001.
  PUBMED    24360272
REFERENCE   2 (bases 1 to 8309)
  AUTHORS   .
  TITLE     Direct Submission
  JOURNAL   Exported May 12, 2021 from SnapGene Server 1.1.58
            http://www.snapgene.com
FEATURES             Location/Qualifiers
     source          1..8309
                     /organism="synthetic DNA construct"
                     /mol_type="other DNA"
     primer_bind     complement(40..59)
                     /label=pRS-marker
                     /note="pRS vectors, use to sequence yeast selectable
                     marker"
     enhancer        231..610
                     /label=CMV enhancer
                     /note="human cytomegalovirus immediate early enhancer"
     promoter        612..810
                     /label=CMV promoter
                     /note="human cytomegalovirus (CMV) immediate early
                     promoter"
     LTR             828..1008
                     /label=5' LTR (truncated)
                     /note="truncated 5' long terminal repeat (LTR) from HIV-1"
     misc_feature    1055..1180
                     /label=HIV-1 Psi
                     /note="packaging signal of human immunodeficiency virus
                     type 1"
     misc_feature    1677..1910
                     /label=RRE
                     /note="The Rev response element (RRE) of HIV-1 allows for
                     Rev-dependent mRNA export from the nucleus to the
                     cytoplasm."
     CDS             2095..2139
                     /codon_start=1
                     /product="antigenic peptide corresponding to amino acids
                     655 to 669 of the HIV envelope protein gp41 (Lutje Hulsik
                     et al., 2013)"
                     /label=gp41 peptide
                     /note="recognized by the 2H10 single-chain llama nanobody"
                     /translation="KNEQELLELDKWASL"
     misc_feature    2437..2554
                     /label=cPPT/CTS
                     /note="central polypurine tract and central termination
                     sequence of HIV-1"
     protein_bind    2807..2840
                     /label=loxP
                     /bound_moiety="Cre recombinase"
                     /note="Cre-mediated recombination occurs in the 8-bp core
                     sequence (GCATACAT)."
     primer_bind     2844..2864
                     /label=mU6-F
                     /note="Mouse U6 promoter, forward primer"
     enhancer        3159..3462
                     /label=CMV enhancer
                     /note="human cytomegalovirus immediate early enhancer"
     promoter        3463..3666
                     /label=CMV promoter
                     /note="human cytomegalovirus (CMV) immediate early
                     promoter"
     CDS             3700..4296
                     /codon_start=1
                     /gene="pac from Streptomyces alboniger"
                     /product="puromycin N-acetyltransferase"
                     /label=PuroR
                     /note="confers resistance to puromycin"
                     /translation="MTEYKPTVRLATRDDVPRAVRTLAAAFADYPATRHTVDPDRHIER
                     VTELQELFLTRVGLDIGKVWVADDGAAVAVWTTPESVEAGAVFAEIGPRMAELSGSRLA
                     AQQQMEGLLAPHRPKEPAWFLATVGVSPDHQGKGLGSAVVLPGVEAAERAGVPAFLETS
                     APRNLPFYERLGFTVTADVEVPEGPRTWCMTRKPGA"
     primer_bind     complement(3700..3719)
                     /label=Puro-R
                     /note="Puromycin resistance gene, reverse primer. Also
                     called puro-variant-R"
     primer_bind     4196..4216
                     /label=Puro-F
                     /note="Puromycin resistance gene, forward primer"
     CDS             4306..4359
                     /codon_start=1
                     /product="2A peptide from Thosea asigna virus capsid
                     protein"
                     /label=T2A
                     /note="Eukaryotic ribosomes fail to insert a peptide bond
                     between the Gly and Pro residues, yielding separate
                     polypeptides."
                     /translation="EGRGSLLTCGDVEENPGP"
     regulatory      4366..4375
                     /regulatory_class="other"
                     /note="vertebrate consensus sequence for strong initiation
                     of translation (Kozak, 1987)"
     CDS             4372..5082
                     /codon_start=1
                     /product="monomeric derivative of DsRed fluorescent protein
                     (Shaner et al., 2004)"
                     /label=mCherry
                     /note="mammalian codon-optimized"
                     /translation="MVSKGEEDNMAIIKEFMRFKVHMEGSVNGHEFEIEGEGEGRPYEG
                     TQTAKLKVTKGGPLPFAWDILSPQFMYGSKAYVKHPADIPDYLKLSFPEGFKWERVMNF
                     EDGGVVTVTQDSSLQDGEFIYKVKLRGTNFPSDGPVMQKKTMGWEASSERMYPEDGALK
                     GEIKQRLKLKDGGHYDAEVKTTYKAKKPVQLPGAYNVNIKLDITSHNEDYTIVEQYERA
                     EGRHSTGGMDELYK"
     primer_bind     complement(4517..4535)
                     /label=mCherry-R
                     /note="mCherry, reverse primer"
     primer_bind     4785..4804
                     /label=mCherry-F
                     /note="mCherry, forward primer"
     protein_bind    5102..5135
                     /label=loxP
                     /bound_moiety="Cre recombinase"
                     /note="Cre-mediated recombination occurs in the 8-bp core
                     sequence (GCATACAT)."
     misc_feature    5191..5779
                     /label=WPRE
                     /note="woodchuck hepatitis virus posttranscriptional
                     regulatory element"
     primer_bind     complement(5244..5264)
                     /label=WPRE-R
                     /note="WPRE, reverse primer"
     CDS             complement(5662..5673)
                     /codon_start=1
                     /product="Factor Xa recognition and cleavage site"
                     /label=Factor Xa site
                     /translation="IEGR"
     primer_bind     complement(5782..5798)
                     /label=KS primer
                     /note="common sequencing primer, one of multiple similar
                     variants"
     primer_bind     complement(5783..5799)
                     /label=pBluescriptKS
                     /note="For pBluescript vector"
     LTR             6308..6488
                     /label=5' LTR (truncated)
                     /note="truncated 5' long terminal repeat (LTR) from HIV-1"
     rep_origin      complement(6550..7138)
                     /direction=LEFT
                     /label=ori
                     /note="high-copy-number ColE1/pMB1/pBR322/pUC origin of
                     replication"
     primer_bind     complement(6630..6649)
                     /label=pBR322ori-F
                     /note="pBR322 origin, forward primer"
     CDS             complement(7309..8169)
                     /codon_start=1
                     /gene="bla"
                     /product="beta-lactamase"
                     /label=AmpR
                     /note="confers resistance to ampicillin, carbenicillin, and
                     related antibiotics"
                     /translation="MSIQHFRVALIPFFAAFCLPVFAHPETLVKVKDAEDQLGARVGYI
                     ELDLNSGKILESFRPEERFPMMSTFKVLLCGAVLSRIDAGQEQLGRRIHYSQNDLVEYS
                     PVTEKHLTDGMTVRELCSAAITMSDNTAANLLLTTIGGPKELTAFLHNMGDHVTRLDRW
                     EPELNEAIPNDERDTTMPVAMATTLRKLLTGELLTLASRQQLIDWMEADKVAGPLLRSA
                     LPAGWFIADKSGAGERGSRGIIAALGPDGKPSRIVVIYTTGSQATMDERNRQIAEIGAS
                     LIKHW"
     primer_bind     7932..7951
                     /label=Amp-R
                     /note="Ampicillin resistance gene, reverse primer"
     promoter        complement(8170..8274)
                     /gene="bla"
                     /label=AmpR promoter
ORIGIN
        1 gatcgggaga tctcccgatc ccctatggtg cactctcagt acaatctgct ctgatgccgc
       61 atagttaagc cagtatctgc tccctgcttg tgtgttggag gtcgctgagt agtgcgcgag
      121 caaaatttaa gctacaacaa ggcaaggctt gaccgacaat tgcatgaaga atctgcttag
      181 ggttaggcgt tttgcgctgc ttcgcgatgt acgggccaga tatacgcgtt gacattgatt
      241 attgactagt tattaatagt aatcaattac ggggtcatta gttcatagcc catatatgga
      301 gttccgcgtt acataactta cggtaaatgg cccgcctggc tgaccgccca acgacccccg
      361 cccattgacg tcaataatga cgtatgttcc catagtaacg ccaataggga ctttccattg
      421 acgtcaatgg gtggagtatt tacggtaaac tgcccacttg gcagtacatc aagtgtatca
      481 tatgccaagt acgcccccta ttgacgtcaa tgacggtaaa tggcccgcct ggcattatgc
      541 ccagtacatg accttatggg actttcctac ttggcagtac atctacgtat tagtcatcgc
      601 tattaccatg gtgatgcggt tttggcagta catcaatggg cgtggatagc ggtttgactc
      661 acggggattt ccaagtctcc accccattga cgtcaatggg agtttgtttt ggcaccaaaa
      721 tcaacgggac tttccaaaat gtcgtaacaa ctccgcccca ttgacgcaaa tgggcggtag
      781 gcgtgtacgg tgggaggtct atataagcag cgcgttttgc ctgtactggg tctctctggt
      841 tagaccagat ctgagcctgg gagctctctg gctaactagg gaacccactg cttaagcctc
      901 aataaagctt gccttgagtg cttcaagtag tgtgtgcccg tctgttgtgt gactctggta
      961 actagagatc cctcagaccc ttttagtcag tgtggaaaat ctctagcagt ggcgcccgaa
     1021 cagggacttg aaagcgaaag ggaaaccaga ggagctctct cgacgcagga ctcggcttgc
     1081 tgaagcgcgc acggcaagag gcgaggggcg gcgactggtg agtacgccaa aaattttgac
     1141 tagcggaggc tagaaggaga gagatgggtg cgagagcgtc agtattaagc gggggagaat
     1201 tagatcgcga tgggaaaaaa ttcggttaag gccaggggga aagaaaaaat ataaattaaa
     1261 acatatagta tgggcaagca gggagctaga acgattcgca gttaatcctg gcctgttaga
     1321 aacatcagaa ggctgtagac aaatactggg acagctacaa ccatcccttc agacaggatc
     1381 agaagaactt agatcattat ataatacagt agcaaccctc tattgtgtgc atcaaaggat
     1441 agagataaaa gacaccaagg aagctttaga caagatagag gaagagcaaa acaaaagtaa
     1501 gaccaccgca cagcaagcgg ccggccgctg atcttcagac ctggaggagg agatatgagg
     1561 gacaattgga gaagtgaatt atataaatat aaagtagtaa aaattgaacc attaggagta
     1621 gcacccacca aggcaaagag aagagtggtg cagagagaaa aaagagcagt gggaatagga
     1681 gctttgttcc ttgggttctt gggagcagca ggaagcacta tgggcgcagc gtcaatgacg
     1741 ctgacggtac aggccagaca attattgtct ggtatagtgc agcagcagaa caatttgctg
     1801 agggctattg aggcgcaaca gcatctgttg caactcacag tctggggcat caagcagctc
     1861 caggcaagaa tcctggctgt ggaaagatac ctaaaggatc aacagctcct ggggatttgg
     1921 ggttgctctg gaaaactcat ttgcaccact gctgtgcctt ggaatgctag ttggagtaat
     1981 aaatctctgg aacagatttg gaatcacacg acctggatgg agtgggacag agaaattaac
     2041 aattacacaa gcttaataca ctccttaatt gaagaatcgc aaaaccagca agaaaagaat
     2101 gaacaagaat tattggaatt agataaatgg gcaagtttgt ggaattggtt taacataaca
     2161 aattggctgt ggtatataaa attattcata atgatagtag gaggcttggt aggtttaaga
     2221 atagtttttg ctgtactttc tatagtgaat agagttaggc agggatattc accattatcg
     2281 tttcagaccc acctcccaac cccgagggga cccgacaggc ccgaaggaat agaagaagaa
     2341 ggtggagaga gagacagaga cagatccatt cgattagtga acggatcggc actgcgtgcg
     2401 ccaattctgc agacaaatgg cagtattcat ccacaatttt aaaagaaaag gggggattgg
     2461 ggggtacagt gcaggggaaa gaatagtaga cataatagca acagacatac aaactaaaga
     2521 attacaaaaa caaattacaa aaattcaaaa ttttcgggtt tattacaggg acagcagaga
     2581 tccagtttgg ttagtaccgg gcccgctcta gagatccgac gcgccatctc taggcccgcg
     2641 ccggccccct cgcacggact tgtgggagaa gctcggctac tcccctgccc cggttaattt
     2701 gcatataata tttcctagta actatagagg cttaatgtgc gataaaagac agataatctg
     2761 ttctttttaa tactagctac attttacatg ataggcttgg atttctataa cttcgtatag
     2821 catacattat acgaagttat aaacagcaca aaaggaaact caccctaact gtaaagtaat
     2881 tgtgtgtttt gagactataa gtatcccttg gagaaccacc ttgttggtta gggttagggt
     2941 tagggttagt ttaagagcta tgctggaaac agcatagcaa gtttaaataa ggctagtccg
     3001 ttatcaactt gaaaaagtgg caccgagtcg gtgctttttt tctcgagtac taggatccat
     3061 taggcggccg cgtggataac cgtattaccg ccatgcatta gttattaata gtaatcaatt
     3121 acggggtcat tagttcatag cccatatatg gagttccgcg ttacataact tacggtaaat
     3181 ggcccgcctg gctgaccgcc caacgacccc cgcccattga cgtcaataat gacgtatgtt
     3241 cccatagtaa cgccaatagg gactttccat tgacgtcaat gggtggagta tttacggtaa
     3301 actgcccact tggcagtaca tcaagtgtat catatgccaa gtacgccccc tattgacgtc
     3361 aatgacggta aatggcccgc ctggcattat gcccagtaca tgaccttatg ggactttcct
     3421 acttggcagt acatctacgt attagtcatc gctattacca tggtgatgcg gttttggcag
     3481 tacatcaatg ggcgtggata gcggtttgac tcacggggat ttccaagtct ccaccccatt
     3541 gacgtcaatg ggagtttgtt ttggcaccaa aatcaacggg actttccaaa atgtcgtaac
     3601 aactccgccc cattgacgca aatgggcggt aggcgtgtac ggtgggaggt ctatataagc
     3661 agagctggtt tagtgaaccg tcagatccgc tagcccacca tgaccgagta caagcccacg
     3721 gtgcgcctcg ccacccgcga cgacgtcccc cgggccgtac gcaccctcgc cgccgcgttc
     3781 gccgactacc ccgccacgcg ccacaccgtc gacccggacc gccacatcga gcgggtcacc
     3841 gagctgcaag aactcttcct cacgcgcgtc gggctcgaca tcggcaaggt gtgggtcgcg
     3901 gacgacggcg ccgcggtggc ggtctggacc acgccggaga gcgtcgaagc gggggcggtg
     3961 ttcgccgaga tcggcccgcg catggccgag ttgagcggtt cccggctggc cgcgcagcaa
     4021 cagatggaag gcctcctggc gccgcaccgg cccaaggagc ccgcgtggtt cctggccacc
     4081 gtcggcgtct cgcccgacca ccagggcaag ggtctgggca gcgccgtcgt gctccccgga
     4141 gtggaggcgg ccgagcgcgc cggggtgccc gccttcctgg agacctccgc gccccgcaac
     4201 ctccccttct acgagcggct cggcttcacc gtcaccgccg acgtcgaggt gcccgaagga
     4261 ccgcgcacct ggtgcatgac ccgcaagccc ggtgccggat cgggagaggg cagaggaagt
     4321 ctgctaacat gcggtgacgt cgaggagaat cctggcccac cggtcgccac catggtgagc
     4381 aagggcgagg aggataacat ggccatcatc aaggagttca tgcgcttcaa ggtgcacatg
     4441 gagggctccg tgaacggcca cgagttcgag atcgagggcg agggcgaggg ccgcccctac
     4501 gagggcaccc agaccgccaa gctgaaggtg accaagggtg gccccctgcc cttcgcctgg
     4561 gacatcctgt cccctcagtt catgtacggc tccaaggcct acgtgaagca ccccgccgac
     4621 atccccgact acttgaagct gtccttcccc gagggcttca agtgggagcg cgtgatgaac
     4681 ttcgaggacg gcggcgtggt gaccgtgacc caggactcct ccctgcagga cggcgagttc
     4741 atctacaagg tgaagctgcg cggcaccaac ttcccctccg acggccccgt aatgcagaag
     4801 aagaccatgg gctgggaggc ctcctccgag cggatgtacc ccgaggacgg cgccctgaag
     4861 ggcgagatca agcagaggct gaagctgaag gacggcggcc actacgacgc tgaggtcaag
     4921 accacctaca aggccaagaa gcccgtgcag ctgcccggcg cctacaacgt caacatcaag
     4981 ttggacatca cctcccacaa cgaggactac accatcgtgg aacagtacga acgcgccgag
     5041 ggccgccact ccaccggcgg catggacgag ctgtacaagt aagaattcgt cgagggacct
     5101 aataacttcg tatagcatac attatacgaa gttatacatg tttaagggtt ccggttccac
     5161 taggtacaat tcgatatcaa gcttatcgat aatcaacctc tggattacaa aatttgtgaa
     5221 agattgactg gtattcttaa ctatgttgct ccttttacgc tatgtggata cgctgcttta
     5281 atgcctttgt atcatgctat tgcttcccgt atggctttca ttttctcctc cttgtataaa
     5341 tcctggttgc tgtctcttta tgaggagttg tggcccgttg tcaggcaacg tggcgtggtg
     5401 tgcactgtgt ttgctgacgc aacccccact ggttggggca ttgccaccac ctgtcagctc
     5461 ctttccggga ctttcgcttt ccccctccct attgccacgg cggaactcat cgccgcctgc
     5521 cttgcccgct gctggacagg ggctcggctg ttgggcactg acaattccgt ggtgttgtcg
     5581 gggaaatcat cgtcctttcc ttggctgctc gcctgtgttg ccacctggat tctgcgcggg
     5641 acgtccttct gctacgtccc ttcggccctc aatccagcgg accttccttc ccgcggcctg
     5701 ctgccggctc tgcggcctct tccgcgtctt cgccttcgcc ctcagacgag tcggatctcc
     5761 ctttgggccg cctccccgca tcgataccgt cgacctcgat cgagacctag aaaaacatgg
     5821 agcaatcaca agtagcaata cagcagctac caatgctgat tgtgcctggc tagaagcaca
     5881 agaggaggag gaggtgggtt ttccagtcac acctcaggta cctttaagac caatgactta
     5941 caaggcagct gtagatctta gccacttttt aaaagaaaag gggggactgg aagggctaat
     6001 tcactcccaa cgaagacaag atatccttga tctgtggatc taccacacac aaggctactt
     6061 ccctgattgg cagaactaca caccagggcc agggatcaga tatccactga cctttggatg
     6121 gtgctacaag ctagtaccag ttgagcaaga gaaggtagaa gaagccaatg aaggagagaa
     6181 cacccgcttg ttacaccctg tgagcctgca tgggatggat gacccggaga gagaagtatt
     6241 agagtggagg tttgacagcc gcctagcatt tcatcacatg gcccgagagc tgcatccgga
     6301 ctgtactggg tctctctggt tagaccagat ctgagcctgg gagctctctg gctaactagg
     6361 gaacccactg cttaagcctc aataaagctt gccttgagtg cttcaagtag tgtgtgcccg
     6421 tctgttgtgt gactctggta actagagatc cctcagaccc ttttagtcag tgtggaaaat
     6481 ctctagcagc atgtgagcaa aaggccagca aaaggccagg aaccgtaaaa aggccgcgtt
     6541 gctggcgttt ttccataggc tccgcccccc tgacgagcat cacaaaaatc gacgctcaag
     6601 tcagaggtgg cgaaacccga caggactata aagataccag gcgtttcccc ctggaagctc
     6661 cctcgtgcgc tctcctgttc cgaccctgcc gcttaccgga tacctgtccg cctttctccc
     6721 ttcgggaagc gtggcgcttt ctcatagctc acgctgtagg tatctcagtt cggtgtaggt
     6781 cgttcgctcc aagctgggct gtgtgcacga accccccgtt cagcccgacc gctgcgcctt
     6841 atccggtaac tatcgtcttg agtccaaccc ggtaagacac gacttatcgc cactggcagc
     6901 agccactggt aacaggatta gcagagcgag gtatgtaggc ggtgctacag agttcttgaa
     6961 gtggtggcct aactacggct acactagaag aacagtattt ggtatctgcg ctctgctgaa
     7021 gccagttacc ttcggaaaaa gagttggtag ctcttgatcc ggcaaacaaa ccaccgctgg
     7081 tagcggtggt ttttttgttt gcaagcagca gattacgcgc agaaaaaaag gatctcaaga
     7141 agatcctttg atcttttcta cggggtctga cgctcagtgg aacgaaaact cacgttaagg
     7201 gattttggtc atgagattat caaaaaggat cttcacctag atccttttaa attaaaaatg
     7261 aagttttaaa tcaatctaaa gtatatatga gtaaacttgg tctgacagtt accaatgctt
     7321 aatcagtgag gcacctatct cagcgatctg tctatttcgt tcatccatag ttgcctgact
     7381 ccccgtcgtg tagataacta cgatacggga gggcttacca tctggcccca gtgctgcaat
     7441 gataccgcga gacccacgct caccggctcc agatttatca gcaataaacc agccagccgg
     7501 aagggccgag cgcagaagtg gtcctgcaac tttatccgcc tccatccagt ctattaattg
     7561 ttgccgggaa gctagagtaa gtagttcgcc agttaatagt ttgcgcaacg ttgttgccat
     7621 tgctacaggc atcgtggtgt cacgctcgtc gtttggtatg gcttcattca gctccggttc
     7681 ccaacgatca aggcgagtta catgatcccc catgttgtgc aaaaaagcgg ttagctcctt
     7741 cggtcctccg atcgttgtca gaagtaagtt ggccgcagtg ttatcactca tggttatggc
     7801 agcactgcat aattctctta ctgtcatgcc atccgtaaga tgcttttctg tgactggtga
     7861 gtactcaacc aagtcattct gagaatagtg tatgcggcga ccgagttgct cttgcccggc
     7921 gtcaatacgg gataataccg cgccacatag cagaacttta aaagtgctca tcattggaaa
     7981 acgttcttcg gggcgaaaac tctcaaggat cttaccgctg ttgagatcca gttcgatgta
     8041 acccactcgt gcacccaact gatcttcagc atcttttact ttcaccagcg tttctgggtg
     8101 agcaaaaaca ggaaggcaaa atgccgcaaa aaagggaata agggcgacac ggaaatgttg
     8161 aatactcata ctcttccttt ttcaatatta ttgaagcatt tatcagggtt attgtctcat
     8221 gagcggatac atatttgaat gtatttagaa aaataaacaa ataggggttc cgcgcacatt
     8281 tccccgaaaa gtgccacctg acgtcgacg
//
