Features (pLannotate 1.2.2; 24 found; start..end, strand, type, name):
     40..92      -  misc_feature   bom (fragment): basis of mobility region from pBR322
    247..626     +  enhancer       CMV enhancer: human cytomegalovirus immediate early enhancer
    627..826     +  promoter       CMV promoter: human cytomegalovirus (CMV) immediate early promoter
    844..1024    +  LTR            5' LTR (truncated): truncated 5' long terminal repeat (LTR) from HIV-1
   1071..1196    +  misc_feature   HIV-1 Ψ: packaging signal of human immunodeficiency virus type 1
   1180..1518    +  CDS            HIV-1 gag (fragment): gag protein from human immunodeficiency virus 1; gag
   1695..1928    +  misc_feature   RRE: The Rev response element (RRE) of HIV-1 allows for Rev-dependent mRNA export from the nucleus to the cytoplasm.
   2305..2405    +  CDS            Rev (fragment): human immunodeficiency virus 1 (HIV-1) Rev protein; rev; enhances nuclear export of unspliced and incompletely spliced viral mRNAs
   2455..2572    +  misc_feature   cPPT/CTS: central polypurine tract and central termination sequence of HIV-1
   2825..2858    +  protein_bind   loxP: Cre-mediated recombination occurs in the 8-bp core sequence (GCATACAT). Cre recombinase
   2985..3052    +  misc_RNA       tracrRNA (fragment): trans-activating CRISPR RNA for the Streptococcus pyogenes CRISPR/Cas9 system
   3177..3480    +  enhancer       CMV enhancer: human cytomegalovirus immediate early enhancer
   3481..3684    +  promoter       CMV promoter: human cytomegalovirus (CMV) immediate early promoter
   3718..4314    +  CDS            PuroR: puromycin N-acetyltransferase; pac from Streptomyces alboniger; confers resistance to puromycin
   4390..5097    +  CDS            mCherry: mCherry is a basic (constitutively fluorescent) red fluorescent protein published in 2004, derived from Discosoma sp.. It is reported to be a very rapidly-maturing monomer with low acid sensitivity.
   5120..5153    +  protein_bind   loxP: Cre-mediated recombination occurs in the 8-bp core sequence (GCATACAT). Cre recombinase
   5186..5209    +  misc_feature   MCS (fragment): pBluescript multiple cloning site
   5209..5797    +  misc_feature   WPRE: woodchuck hepatitis virus posttranscriptional regulatory element
   5798..5817    +  misc_feature   MCS (fragment): pBluescript multiple cloning site
   5819..6319    +  CDS            nef (fragment): NEF_HV1LA - Experimental evidence at protein level: Swiss-Prot protein existence level 1. Extracellular Nef protein targets CD4(+) T-lymphocytes for apoptosis by interacting with CXCR4 surface receptors. From Human immunodeficiency virus type 1 group M subtype B (isolate Lai) (HIV-1).
   6326..6506    +  LTR            5' LTR (truncated): truncated 5' long terminal repeat (LTR) from HIV-1
   6568..7156    -  rep_origin     ori: high-copy-number ColE1/pMB1/pBR322/pUC origin of replication
   7327..8187    -  CDS            AmpR: β-lactamase; bla; confers resistance to ampicillin, carbenicillin, and related antibiotics
   8188..8292    -  promoter       AmpR promoter: bla
>Addgene plasmid #51024 | pSLQ1651-sgTelomere(F+E) | depositor full sequence | sequence record 77046 | pSLQ1651-sgTelomere(F+E) sequence 8320 bps
GCTTAAGCGGTCGACGGATCGGGAGATCTCCCGATCCCCTATGGTGCACTCTCAGTACAATCTGCTCTGA
TGCCGCATAGTTAAGCCAGTATCTGCTCCCTGCTTGTGTGTTGGAGGTCGCTGAGTAGTGCGCGAGCAAA
ATTTAAGCTACAACAAGGCAAGGCTTGACCGACAATTGCATGAAGAATCTGCTTAGGGTTAGGCGTTTTG
CGCTGCTTCGCGATGTACGGGCCAGATATACGCGTTGACATTGATTATTGACTAGTTATTAATAGTAATC
AATTACGGGGTCATTAGTTCATAGCCCATATATGGAGTTCCGCGTTACATAACTTACGGTAAATGGCCCG
CCTGGCTGACCGCCCAACGACCCCCGCCCATTGACGTCAATAATGACGTATGTTCCCATAGTAACGCCAA
TAGGGACTTTCCATTGACGTCAATGGGTGGAGTATTTACGGTAAACTGCCCACTTGGCAGTACATCAAGT
GTATCATATGCCAAGTACGCCCCCTATTGACGTCAATGACGGTAAATGGCCCGCCTGGCATTATGCCCAG
TACATGACCTTATGGGACTTTCCTACTTGGCAGTACATCTACGTATTAGTCATCGCTATTACCATGGTGA
TGCGGTTTTGGCAGTACATCAATGGGCGTGGATAGCGGTTTGACTCACGGGGATTTCCAAGTCTCCACCC
CATTGACGTCAATGGGAGTTTGTTTTGGCACCAAAATCAACGGGACTTTCCAAAATGTCGTAACAACTCC
GCCCCATTGACGCAAATGGGCGGTAGGCGTGTACGGTGGGAGGTCTATATAAGCAGCGCGTTTTGCCTGT
ACTGGGTCTCTCTGGTTAGACCAGATCTGAGCCTGGGAGCTCTCTGGCTAACTAGGGAACCCACTGCTTA
AGCCTCAATAAAGCTTGCCTTGAGTGCTTCAAGTAGTGTGTGCCCGTCTGTTGTGTGACTCTGGTAACTA
GAGATCCCTCAGACCCTTTTAGTCAGTGTGGAAAATCTCTAGCAGTGGCGCCCGAACAGGGACTTGAAAG
CGAAAGGGAAACCAGAGGAGCTCTCTCGACGCAGGACTCGGCTTGCTGAAGCGCGCACGGCAAGAGGCGA
GGGGCGGCGACTGGTGAGTACGCCAAAAATTTTGACTAGCGGAGGCTAGAAGGAGAGAGATGGGTGCGAG
AGCGTCAGTATTAAGCGGGGGAGAATTAGATCGCGATGGGAAAAAATTCGGTTAAGGCCAGGGGGAAAGA
AAAAATATAAATTAAAACATATAGTATGGGCAAGCAGGGAGCTAGAACGATTCGCAGTTAATCCTGGCCT
GTTAGAAACATCAGAAGGCTGTAGACAAATACTGGGACAGCTACAACCATCCCTTCAGACAGGATCAGAA
GAACTTAGATCATTATATAATACAGTAGCAACCCTCTATTGTGTGCATCAAAGGATAGAGATAAAAGACA
CCAAGGAAGCTTTAGACAAGATAGAGGAAGAGCAAAACAAAAGTAAGACCACCGCACAGCAAGCGGCCGG
CCGCGCTGATCTTCAGACCTGGAGGAGGAGATATGAGGGACAATTGGAGAAGTGAATTATATAAATATAA
AGTAGTAAAAATTGAACCATTAGGAGTAGCACCCACCAAGGCAAAGAGAAGAGTGGTGCAGAGAGAAAAA
AGAGCAGTGGGAATAGGAGCTTTGTTCCTTGGGTTCTTGGGAGCAGCAGGAAGCACTATGGGCGCAGCGT
CAATGACGCTGACGGTACAGGCCAGACAATTATTGTCTGGTATAGTGCAGCAGCAGAACAATTTGCTGAG
GGCTATTGAGGCGCAACAGCATCTGTTGCAACTCACAGTCTGGGGCATCAAGCAGCTCCAGGCAAGAATC
CTGGCTGTGGAAAGATACCTAAAGGATCAACAGCTCCTGGGGATTTGGGGTTGCTCTGGAAAACTCATTT
GCACCACTGCTGTGCCTTGGAATGCTAGTTGGAGTAATAAATCTCTGGAACAGATTTGGAATCACACGAC
CTGGATGGAGTGGGACAGAGAAATTAACAATTACACAAGCTTAATACACTCCTTAATTGAAGAATCGCAA
AACCAGCAAGAAAAGAATGAACAAGAATTATTGGAATTAGATAAATGGGCAAGTTTGTGGAATTGGTTTA
ACATAACAAATTGGCTGTGGTATATAAAATTATTCATAATGATAGTAGGAGGCTTGGTAGGTTTAAGAAT
AGTTTTTGCTGTACTTTCTATAGTGAATAGAGTTAGGCAGGGATATTCACCATTATCGTTTCAGACCCAC
CTCCCAACCCCGAGGGGACCCGACAGGCCCGAAGGAATAGAAGAAGAAGGTGGAGAGAGAGACAGAGACA
GATCCATTCGATTAGTGAACGGATCGGCACTGCGTGCGCCAATTCTGCAGACAAATGGCAGTATTCATCC
ACAATTTTAAAAGAAAAGGGGGGATTGGGGGGTACAGTGCAGGGGAAAGAATAGTAGACATAATAGCAAC
AGACATACAAACTAAAGAATTACAAAAACAAATTACAAAAATTCAAAATTTTCGGGTTTATTACAGGGAC
AGCAGAGATCCAGTTTGGTTAGTACCGGGCCCGCTCTAGAGATCCGACGCGCCATCTCTAGGCCCGCGCC
GGCCCCCTCGCACGGACTTGTGGGAGAAGCTCGGCTACTCCCCTGCCCCGGTTAATTTGCATATAATATT
TCCTAGTAACTATAGAGGCTTAATGTGCGATAAAAGACAGATAATCTGTTCTTTTTAATACTAGCTACAT
TTTACATGATAGGCTTGGATTTCTATAACTTCGTATAGCATACATTATACGAAGTTATAAACAGCACAAA
AGGAAACTCACCCTAACTGTAAAGTAATTGTGTGTTTTGAGACTATAAGTATCCCTTGGAGAACCACCTT
GTTGGTTAGGGTTAGGGTTAGGGTTAGTTTAAGAGCTATGCTGGAAACAGCATAGCAAGTTTAAATAAGG
CTAGTCCGTTATCAACTTGAAAAAGTGGCACCGAGTCGGTGCTTTTTTTCTCGAGTACTAGGATCCATTA
GGCGGCCGCGTGGATAACCGTATTACCGCCATGCATTAGTTATTAATAGTAATCAATTACGGGGTCATTA
GTTCATAGCCCATATATGGAGTTCCGCGTTACATAACTTACGGTAAATGGCCCGCCTGGCTGACCGCCCA
ACGACCCCCGCCCATTGACGTCAATAATGACGTATGTTCCCATAGTAACGCCAATAGGGACTTTCCATTG
ACGTCAATGGGTGGAGTATTTACGGTAAACTGCCCACTTGGCAGTACATCAAGTGTATCATATGCCAAGT
ACGCCCCCTATTGACGTCAATGACGGTAAATGGCCCGCCTGGCATTATGCCCAGTACATGACCTTATGGG
ACTTTCCTACTTGGCAGTACATCTACGTATTAGTCATCGCTATTACCATGGTGATGCGGTTTTGGCAGTA
CATCAATGGGCGTGGATAGCGGTTTGACTCACGGGGATTTCCAAGTCTCCACCCCATTGACGTCAATGGG
AGTTTGTTTTGGCACCAAAATCAACGGGACTTTCCAAAATGTCGTAACAACTCCGCCCCATTGACGCAAA
TGGGCGGTAGGCGTGTACGGTGGGAGGTCTATATAAGCAGAGCTGGTTTAGTGAACCGTCAGATCCGCTA
GCCCACCATGACCGAGTACAAGCCCACGGTGCGCCTCGCCACCCGCGACGACGTCCCCCGGGCCGTACGC
ACCCTCGCCGCCGCGTTCGCCGACTACCCCGCCACGCGCCACACCGTCGACCCGGACCGCCACATCGAGC
GGGTCACCGAGCTGCAAGAACTCTTCCTCACGCGCGTCGGGCTCGACATCGGCAAGGTGTGGGTCGCGGA
CGACGGCGCCGCGGTGGCGGTCTGGACCACGCCGGAGAGCGTCGAAGCGGGGGCGGTGTTCGCCGAGATC
GGCCCGCGCATGGCCGAGTTGAGCGGTTCCCGGCTGGCCGCGCAGCAACAGATGGAAGGCCTCCTGGCGC
CGCACCGGCCCAAGGAGCCCGCGTGGTTCCTGGCCACCGTCGGCGTCTCGCCCGACCACCAGGGCAAGGG
TCTGGGCAGCGCCGTCGTGCTCCCCGGAGTGGAGGCGGCCGAGCGCGCCGGGGTGCCCGCCTTCCTGGAG
ACCTCCGCGCCCCGCAACCTCCCCTTCTACGAGCGGCTCGGCTTCACCGTCACCGCCGACGTCGAGGTGC
CCGAAGGACCGCGCACCTGGTGCATGACCCGCAAGCCCGGTGCCGGATCGGGAGAGGGCAGAGGAAGTCT
GCTAACATGCGGTGACGTCGAGGAGAATCCTGGCCCACCGGTCGCCACCATGGTGAGCAAGGGCGAGGAG
GATAACATGGCCATCATCAAGGAGTTCATGCGCTTCAAGGTGCACATGGAGGGCTCCGTGAACGGCCACG
AGTTCGAGATCGAGGGCGAGGGCGAGGGCCGCCCCTACGAGGGCACCCAGACCGCCAAGCTGAAGGTGAC
CAAGGGTGGCCCCCTGCCCTTCGCCTGGGACATCCTGTCCCCTCAGTTCATGTACGGCTCCAAGGCCTAC
GTGAAGCACCCCGCCGACATCCCCGACTACTTGAAGCTGTCCTTCCCCGAGGGCTTCAAGTGGGAGCGCG
TGATGAACTTCGAGGACGGCGGCGTGGTGACCGTGACCCAGGACTCCTCCCTGCAGGACGGCGAGTTCAT
CTACAAGGTGAAGCTGCGCGGCACCAACTTCCCCTCCGACGGCCCCGTAATGCAGAAGAAGACCATGGGC
TGGGAGGCCTCCTCCGAGCGGATGTACCCCGAGGACGGCGCCCTGAAGGGCGAGATCAAGCAGAGGCTGA
AGCTGAAGGACGGCGGCCACTACGACGCTGAGGTCAAGACCACCTACAAGGCCAAGAAGCCCGTGCAGCT
GCCCGGCGCCTACAACGTCAACATCAAGTTGGACATCACCTCCCACAACGAGGACTACACCATCGTGGAA
CAGTACGAACGCGCCGAGGGCCGCCACTCCACCGGCGGCATGGACGAGCTGTACAAGTAAGAATTCGTCG
AGGGACCTAATAACTTCGTATAGCATACATTATACGAAGTTATACATGTTTAAGGGTTCCGGTTCCACTA
GGTACAATTCGATATCAAGCTTATCGATAATCAACCTCTGGATTACAAAATTTGTGAAAGATTGACTGGT
ATTCTTAACTATGTTGCTCCTTTTACGCTATGTGGATACGCTGCTTTAATGCCTTTGTATCATGCTATTG
CTTCCCGTATGGCTTTCATTTTCTCCTCCTTGTATAAATCCTGGTTGCTGTCTCTTTATGAGGAGTTGTG
GCCCGTTGTCAGGCAACGTGGCGTGGTGTGCACTGTGTTTGCTGACGCAACCCCCACTGGTTGGGGCATT
GCCACCACCTGTCAGCTCCTTTCCGGGACTTTCGCTTTCCCCCTCCCTATTGCCACGGCGGAACTCATCG
CCGCCTGCCTTGCCCGCTGCTGGACAGGGGCTCGGCTGTTGGGCACTGACAATTCCGTGGTGTTGTCGGG
GAAATCATCGTCCTTTCCTTGGCTGCTCGCCTGTGTTGCCACCTGGATTCTGCGCGGGACGTCCTTCTGC
TACGTCCCTTCGGCCCTCAATCCAGCGGACCTTCCTTCCCGCGGCCTGCTGCCGGCTCTGCGGCCTCTTC
CGCGTCTTCGCCTTCGCCCTCAGACGAGTCGGATCTCCCTTTGGGCCGCCTCCCCGCATCGATACCGTCG
ACCTCGATCGAGACCTAGAAAAACATGGAGCAATCACAAGTAGCAATACAGCAGCTACCAATGCTGATTG
TGCCTGGCTAGAAGCACAAGAGGAGGAGGAGGTGGGTTTTCCAGTCACACCTCAGGTACCTTTAAGACCA
ATGACTTACAAGGCAGCTGTAGATCTTAGCCACTTTTTAAAAGAAAAGGGGGGACTGGAAGGGCTAATTC
ACTCCCAACGAAGACAAGATATCCTTGATCTGTGGATCTACCACACACAAGGCTACTTCCCTGATTGGCA
GAACTACACACCAGGGCCAGGGATCAGATATCCACTGACCTTTGGATGGTGCTACAAGCTAGTACCAGTT
GAGCAAGAGAAGGTAGAAGAAGCCAATGAAGGAGAGAACACCCGCTTGTTACACCCTGTGAGCCTGCATG
GGATGGATGACCCGGAGAGAGAAGTATTAGAGTGGAGGTTTGACAGCCGCCTAGCATTTCATCACATGGC
CCGAGAGCTGCATCCGGACTGTACTGGGTCTCTCTGGTTAGACCAGATCTGAGCCTGGGAGCTCTCTGGC
TAACTAGGGAACCCACTGCTTAAGCCTCAATAAAGCTTGCCTTGAGTGCTTCAAGTAGTGTGTGCCCGTC
TGTTGTGTGACTCTGGTAACTAGAGATCCCTCAGACCCTTTTAGTCAGTGTGGAAAATCTCTAGCAGCAT
GTGAGCAAAAGGCCAGCAAAAGGCCAGGAACCGTAAAAAGGCCGCGTTGCTGGCGTTTTTCCATAGGCTC
CGCCCCCCTGACGAGCATCACAAAAATCGACGCTCAAGTCAGAGGTGGCGAAACCCGACAGGACTATAAA
GATACCAGGCGTTTCCCCCTGGAAGCTCCCTCGTGCGCTCTCCTGTTCCGACCCTGCCGCTTACCGGATA
CCTGTCCGCCTTTCTCCCTTCGGGAAGCGTGGCGCTTTCTCATAGCTCACGCTGTAGGTATCTCAGTTCG
GTGTAGGTCGTTCGCTCCAAGCTGGGCTGTGTGCACGAACCCCCCGTTCAGCCCGACCGCTGCGCCTTAT
CCGGTAACTATCGTCTTGAGTCCAACCCGGTAAGACACGACTTATCGCCACTGGCAGCAGCCACTGGTAA
CAGGATTAGCAGAGCGAGGTATGTAGGCGGTGCTACAGAGTTCTTGAAGTGGTGGCCTAACTACGGCTAC
ACTAGAAGAACAGTATTTGGTATCTGCGCTCTGCTGAAGCCAGTTACCTTCGGAAAAAGAGTTGGTAGCT
CTTGATCCGGCAAACAAACCACCGCTGGTAGCGGTGGTTTTTTTGTTTGCAAGCAGCAGATTACGCGCAG
AAAAAAAGGATCTCAAGAAGATCCTTTGATCTTTTCTACGGGGTCTGACGCTCAGTGGAACGAAAACTCA
CGTTAAGGGATTTTGGTCATGAGATTATCAAAAAGGATCTTCACCTAGATCCTTTTAAATTAAAAATGAA
GTTTTAAATCAATCTAAAGTATATATGAGTAAACTTGGTCTGACAGTTACCAATGCTTAATCAGTGAGGC
ACCTATCTCAGCGATCTGTCTATTTCGTTCATCCATAGTTGCCTGACTCCCCGTCGTGTAGATAACTACG
ATACGGGAGGGCTTACCATCTGGCCCCAGTGCTGCAATGATACCGCGAGACCCACGCTCACCGGCTCCAG
ATTTATCAGCAATAAACCAGCCAGCCGGAAGGGCCGAGCGCAGAAGTGGTCCTGCAACTTTATCCGCCTC
CATCCAGTCTATTAATTGTTGCCGGGAAGCTAGAGTAAGTAGTTCGCCAGTTAATAGTTTGCGCAACGTT
GTTGCCATTGCTACAGGCATCGTGGTGTCACGCTCGTCGTTTGGTATGGCTTCATTCAGCTCCGGTTCCC
AACGATCAAGGCGAGTTACATGATCCCCCATGTTGTGCAAAAAAGCGGTTAGCTCCTTCGGTCCTCCGAT
CGTTGTCAGAAGTAAGTTGGCCGCAGTGTTATCACTCATGGTTATGGCAGCACTGCATAATTCTCTTACT
GTCATGCCATCCGTAAGATGCTTTTCTGTGACTGGTGAGTACTCAACCAAGTCATTCTGAGAATAGTGTA
TGCGGCGACCGAGTTGCTCTTGCCCGGCGTCAATACGGGATAATACCGCGCCACATAGCAGAACTTTAAA
AGTGCTCATCATTGGAAAACGTTCTTCGGGGCGAAAACTCTCAAGGATCTTACCGCTGTTGAGATCCAGT
TCGATGTAACCCACTCGTGCACCCAACTGATCTTCAGCATCTTTTACTTTCACCAGCGTTTCTGGGTGAG
CAAAAACAGGAAGGCAAAATGCCGCAAAAAAGGGAATAAGGGCGACACGGAAATGTTGAATACTCATACT
CTTCCTTTTTCAATATTATTGAAGCATTTATCAGGGTTATTGTCTCATGAGCGGATACATATTTGAATGT
ATTTAGAAAAATAAACAAATAGGGGTTCCGCGCACATTTCCCCGAAAAGTGCCACCTGAC
