>Addgene plasmid #51024 | pSLQ1651-sgTelomere(F+E) | addgene partial sequence | sequence record 156968 | U6 5'-cagtgcaggggaaagaatagtagac-3'
AACTAAAGAATTACAAAAACAAATTACAAAAATTCAAAATTTTCGGGTTTATTACAGGGACAGCAGAGAT
CCAGTTTGGTTAGTACCGGGCCCGCTCTAGAGATCCGACGCGCCATCTCTAGGCCCGCGCCGGCCCCCTC
GCACGGACTTGTGGGAGAAGCTCGGCTACTCCCCTGCCCCGGTTAATTTGCATATAATATTTCCTAGTAA
CTATAGAGGCTTAATGTGCGATAAAAGACAGATAATCTGTTCTTTTTAATACTAGCTACATTTTACATGA
TAGGCTTGGATTTCTATAACTTCGTATAGCATACATTATACGAAGTTATAAACAGCACAAAAGGAAACTC
ACCCTAACTGTAAAGTAATTGTGTGTTTTGAGACTATAAGTATCCCTTGGAGAACCACCTTGTTGGTTAG
GGTTAGGGTTAGGGTTAGTTTAAGAGCTATGCTGGAAACAGCATAGCAAGTTTAAATAAGGCTAGTCCGT
TATCAACTTGAAAAAGTGGCACCGAGTCGGTGCTTTTTTTCTCGAGTACTAGGATCCATTAGGCGGCCGC
GTGGATAACCGTATTACCGCCATGCATTAGTTATTAATAGTAATCAATTACGGGGTCATTAGTTCATAGC
CCATATATGGAGTTCCGCGTTACATAACTTACGGTAAATGGCCCGCCTGGCTGACCGCCCAACGACCCCC
GCCCATTGACGTCAATAATGACGTATGTTCCCATAGTAACGCCAATAGGGACTTTCCATTGACGTCAATG
GGTGGAGTATTTACGGTAAACTGCCCACTTGGCAGTACATCAAGTGTATCATATGCCAAGTACGCCCCCT
ATTGACGTCAATGACGGTAAATGGCCCGCCTGGCATTATGCCCAGTACATGACCTTATGGGACTTTCCTA
C
