>Addgene plasmid #51024 | pSLQ1651-sgTelomere(F+E) | addgene partial sequence | sequence record 156969 | WPRE-R 5'-CATAGCGTAAAAGGAGCAACA-3'
AATTTTGTAATCCAGAGGTTGATTATCGATAAGCTTGATATCGAATTGTACCTAGTGGAACCGGAACCCT
TAAACATGTATAACTTCGTATAATGTATGCTATACGAAGTTATTAGGTCCCTCGACGAATTCTTACTTGT
ACAGCTCGTCCATGCCGCCGGTGGAGTGGCGGCCCTCGGCGCGTTCGTACTGTTCCACGATGGTGTAGTC
CTCGTTGTGGGAGGTGATGTCCAACTTGATGTTGACGTTGTAGGCGCCGGGCAGCTGCACGGGCTTCTTG
GCCTTGTAGGTGGTCTTGACCTCAGCGTCGTAGTGGCCGCCGTCCTTCAGCTTCAGCCTCTGCTTGATCT
CGCCCTTCAGGGCGCCGTCCTCGGGGTACATCCGCTCGGAGGAGGCCTCCCAGCCCATGGTCTTCTTCTG
CATTACGGGGCCGTCGGAGGGGAAGTTGGTGCCGCGCAGCTTCACCTTGTAGATGAACTCGCCGTCCTGC
AGGGAGGAGTCCTGGGTCACGGTCACCACGCCGCCGTCCTCGAAGTTCATCACGCGCTCCCACTTGAAGC
CCTCGGGGAAGGACAGCTTCAAGTAGTCGGGGATGTCGGCGGGGTGCTTCACGTAGGCCTTGGAGCCGTA
CATGAACTGAGGGGACAGGATGTCCCAGGCGAAGGGCAGGGGGCCACCCTTGGTCACCTTCAGCTTGGCG
GTCTGGGTGCCCTCGTAGGGGCGGCCCTCGCCCTCGCCCTCGATCTCGAACTCGTGGCCGTTCACGGAGC
CCTCCATGTGCACCTTGAAGCGCATGAACTCCTTGATGATGGCCATGTTATCCTCCTCGCCCTTGCTCAC
CATGGTGGCGACCGGTGGGCCAGGATTCTCCTCGACGTCACCGCATGTTAGCAGACTTCCTCTGCCCTCT
CC
